Addgene plasmid #126195: pBbS19k-RFP
Purpose: Constitutive expression vector for Escherichia coli. BglBrick compatible.
Depositing lab: Nigel Scrutton. Depositing organization: University of Manchester. Publication: SelProm: A Queryable and Predictive Expression Vector Selection Tool for Escherichia coli. Jervis AJ, Carbonell P, Taylor S, Sung R, Dunstan MS, Robinson CJ, Breitling R, Takano E, Scrutton NS. ACS Synth Biol. 2019 Mar 18. doi: 10.1021/acssynbio.8b00399. PubMed 30870592.
Backbone
  Vector backbone: pBb
  Backbone size w/o insert (bp): 3590
  Vector type: Bacterial Expression, Synthetic Biology
Growth in bacteria
  Bacterial resistance: Kanamycin, 50 μg/mL
  Growth temperature: 37°C
  Growth strain: DH5alpha
  Growth instructions: Grow bacterial cultures in 30µM Kanamycin
  Copy number: Low Copy
Gene/Insert
  Gene/Insert name: RFP
  Species: Synthetic
  Insert size (bp): 678
  Promoter: J23105
  Cloning method: Unknown
  Sequencing primers: 5′ CTGCGCCATCAGATCCTTGG
Terms and licenses: Academic/Nonprofit Terms; Industry Terms: Not Available to Industry
Depositor comments: Grow bacterial cultures in 30 micromolar Kanamycin. Cloning method was In-Fusion.
How to cite: pBbS19k-RFP was a gift from Nigel Scrutton (Addgene plasmid # 126195 ; http://n2t.net/addgene:126195 ; RRID:Addgene_126195)
