[The description below was written by a language model from this plasmid's Addgene catalogue record and pLannotate feature annotations shown in this document.]
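Description:
pBbS19k-RFP is a low-copy bacterial expression plasmid from the BglBrick-compatible pBb vector family, built for constitutive gene expression in Escherichia coli and classed as a synthetic biology tool. The sequenced record is about 4.2 kb. Replication depends on the pSC101 origin together with the adjacent Rep101 (RepA) coding sequence, which supplies the initiator protein this origin requires and accounts for the low copy number stated in the catalogue. Selection is by kanamycin, conferred by the neo/nptII aminoglycoside phosphotransferase gene, which is followed by a lambda t0 terminator. A short fragment annotated as Tn5 transposase lies next to the resistance gene and spans the sequence origin. It is most likely residual sequence carried over with the Tn5-derived kanamycin cassette rather than a functional element.

The payload is a 678 bp synthetic RFP coding sequence, identified in the annotation as mRFP1, the monomeric derivative of DsRed. According to the catalogue it is driven by the J23105 promoter, a member of the Anderson series of constitutive sigma-70 promoters. The automated annotation instead labels the region as a partial match to J23119, which is expected given that members of this promoter family differ by only a few bases. Downstream of the reporter sit the rrnB T1 and T7Te terminators in tandem, insulating the cassette from the rest of the plasmid. No repressor or inducer-responsive element is annotated, in keeping with constitutive expression.

The RFP serves as a fluorescent readout of expression strength for this particular promoter and origin combination, and as a placeholder that can be exchanged for a gene of interest using BglBrick cloning. The associated publication concerns a tool for selecting and predicting the behaviour of E. coli expression vectors.
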