Features (pLannotate 1.2.2; 9 found; start..end, strand, type, name):
     13..31      +  promoter       J23119(SpeI) promoter (fragment): bacterial promoter (Registry of Standard Biological Parts BBa J23119) modified to end with an SpeI site
     87..764     +  CDS            mRFP1: monomeric derivative of DsRed (Campbell et al., 2002)
    797..868     +  terminator     rrnB T1 terminator: transcription terminator T1 from the E. coli rrnB gene
    884..911     +  terminator     T7Te terminator: phage T7 early transcription terminator
   1442..2392    -  CDS            Rep101: RepA protein needed for replication with the pSC101 origin; rep101
   2440..2662    -  rep_origin     pSC101 ori: low-copy replication origin that requires the Rep101 protein
   3154..3248    -  terminator     lambda t0 terminator: transcription terminator from phage lambda
   3282..4073    -  CDS            neo: KKA2_KLEPN - Also known as kan, nptII. Experimental evidence at protein level: Swiss-Prot protein existence level 1. Resistance to kanamycin, neomycin, paromomycin, ribostamycin, butirosin and gentamicin B. From Klebsiella pneumoniae.
   4105..9       -  CDS            tnpA (fragment) (across the origin): TN5P_ECOLX - Also known as tnp. Experimental evidence at protein level: Swiss-Prot protein existence level 1. Mediates transposition of transposon Tn5 by a 'cut and paste' mechanism. First, the monomeric transposase binds the 19 bp inverted DNA repeats flanking the transposon. Then, dimerization of the DNA- bound transposase creates a synaptic DNA complex. After nicking of the first DNA strand, excision of the transposon proceeds through a series of intermediates. The transposase then mediates the insertion of the transposon at a new site by strand transfer. The activity of the wild- type tran
>Addgene plasmid #126195 | pBbS19k-RFP | addgene full sequence | sequence record 247807 | Addgene NGS Result
GACGTCTTTACGGCTAGCTCAGTCCTAGGTACTATGCTAGCAGGTTTAATCGAATTCAAAAGATCTTTTA
AGAAGGAGATATACATATGGCGAGTAGCGAAGACGTTATCAAAGAGTTCATGCGTTTCAAAGTTCGTATG
GAAGGTTCCGTTAACGGTCACGAGTTCGAAATCGAAGGTGAAGGTGAAGGTCGTCCGTACGAAGGTACCC
AGACCGCTAAACTGAAAGTTACCAAAGGTGGTCCGCTGCCGTTCGCTTGGGACATCCTGTCCCCGCAGTT
CCAGTACGGTTCCAAAGCTTACGTTAAACACCCGGCTGACATCCCGGACTACCTGAAACTGTCCTTCCCG
GAAGGTTTCAAATGGGAACGTGTTATGAACTTCGAAGACGGTGGTGTTGTTACCGTTACCCAGGACTCCT
CCCTGCAAGACGGTGAGTTCATCTACAAAGTTAAACTGCGTGGTACCAACTTCCCGTCCGACGGTCCGGT
TATGCAGAAAAAAACCATGGGTTGGGAAGCTTCCACCGAACGTATGTACCCGGAAGACGGTGCTCTGAAA
GGTGAAATCAAAATGCGTCTGAAACTGAAAGACGGTGGTCACTACGACGCTGAAGTTAAAACCACCTACA
TGGCTAAAAAACCGGTTCAGCTGCCGGGTGCTTACAAAACCGACATCAAACTGGACATCACCTCCCACAA
CGAAGACTACACCATCGTTGAACAGTACGAACGTGCTGAAGGTCGTCACTCCACCGGTGCTTAAGGATCC
AAACTCGAGTAAGGATCTCCAGGCATCAAATAAAACGAAAGGCTCAGTCGAAAGACTGGGCCTTTCGTTT
TATCTGTTGTTTGTCGGTGAACGCTCTCTACTAGAGTCACACTGGCTCACCTTCGGGTGGGCCTTTCTGC
GTTTATACCTAGGGTACGGGTTTTGCTGCCCGCAAACGGGCTGTTCTGGTGTTGCTAGTTTGTTATCAGA
ATCGCAGATCCGGCTTCAGCCGGTTTGCCGGCTGAAAGCGCTATTTCTTCCAGAATTGCCATGATTTTTT
CCCCACGGGAGGCGTCACTGGCTCCCGTGTTGTCGGCAGCTTTGATTCGATAAGCAGCATCGCCTGTTTC
AGGCTGTCTATGTGTGACTGTTGAGCTGTAACAAGTTGTCTCAGGTGTTCAATTTCATGTTCTAGTTGCT
TTGTTTTACTGGTTTCACCTGTTCTATTAGGTGTTACATGCTGTTCATCTGTTACATTGTCGATCTGTTC
ATGGTGAACAGCTTTGAATGCACCAAAAACTCGTAAAAGCTCTGATGTATCTATCTTTTTTACACCGTTT
TCATCTGTGCATATGGACAGTTTTCCCTTTGATATGTAACGGTGAACAGTTGTTCTACTTTTGTTTGTTA
GTCTTGATGCTTCACTGATAGATACAAGAGCCATAAGAACCTCAGATCCTTCCGTATTTAGCCAGTATGT
TCTCTAGTGTGGTTCGTTGTTTTTGCGTGAGCCATGAGAACGAACCATTGAGATCATACTTACTTTGCAT
GTCACTCAAAAATTTTGCCTCAAAACTGGTGAGCTGAATTTTTGCAGTTAAAGCATCGTGTAGTGTTTTT
CTTAGTCCGTTATGTAGGTAGGAATCTGATGTAATGGTTGTTGGTATTTTGTCACCATTCATTTTTATCT
GGTTGTTCTCAAGTTCGGTTACGAGATCCATTTGTCTATCTAGTTCAACTTGGAAAATCAACGTATCAGT
CGGGCGGCCTCGCTTATCAACCACCAATTTCATATTGCTGTAAGTGTTTAAATCTTTACTTATTGGTTTC
AAAACCCATTGGTTAAGCCTTTTAAACTCATGGTAGTTATTTTCAAGCATTAACATGAACTTAAATTCAT
CAAGGCTAATCTCTATATTTGCCTTGTGAGTTTTCTTTTGTGTTAGTTCTTTTAATAACCACTCATAAAT
CCTCATAGAGTATTTGTTTTCAAAAGACTTAACATGTTCCAGATTATATTTTATGAATTTTTTTAACTGG
AAAAGATAAGGCAATATCTCTTCACTAAAAACTAATTCTAATTTTTCGCTTGAGAACTTGGCATAGTTTG
TCCACTGGAAAATCTCAAAGCCTTTAACCAAAGGATTCCTGATTTCCACAGTTCTCGTCATCAGCTCTCT
GGTTGCTTTAGCTAATACACCATAAGCATTTTCCCTACTGATGTTCATCATCTGAGCGTATTGGTTATAA
GTGAACGATACCGTCCGTTCTTTCCTTGTAGGGTTTTCAATCGTGGGGTTGAGTAGTGCCACACAGCATA
AAATTAGCTTGGTTTCATGCTCCGTTAAGTCATAGCGACTAATCGCTAGTTCATTTGCTTTGAAAACAAC
TAATTCAGACATACATCTCAATTGGTCTAGGTGATTTTAATCACTATACCAATTGAGATGGGCTAGTCAA
TGATAATTACTAGTCCTTTTCCCGGGTGATCTGGGTATCTGTAAATTCTGCTAGACCTTTGCTGGAAAAC
TTGTAAATTCTGCTAGACCCTCTGTAAATTCCGCTAGACCTTTGTGTGTTTTTTTTGTTTATATTCAAGT
GGTTATAATTTATAGAATAAAGAAAGAATAAAAAAAGATAAAAAGAATAGATCCCAGCCCTGTGTATAAC
TCACTACTTTAGTCAGTTCCGCAGTATTACAAAAGGATGTCGCAAACGCTGTTTGCTCCTCTACAAAACA
GACCTTAAAACCCTAAAGGCTTAAGTAGCACCCTCGCAAGCTCGGGCAAATCGCTGAATATTCCTTTTGT
CTCCGACCATCAGGCACCTGAGTCGCTGTCTTTTTCGTGACATTCAGTTCGCTGCGCTCACGGCTCTGGC
AGTGAATGGGGGTAAATGGCACTACAGGCGCCTTTTATGGATTCATGCAAGGAAACTACCCATAATACAA
GAAAAGCCCGTCACGGGCTTCTCAGGGCGTTTTATGGCGGGTCTGCTATGTGGTGCTATCTGACTTTTTG
CTGTTCAGCAGTTCCTGCCCTCTGATTTTCCAGTCTGACCACTTCGGATTATCCCGTGACAGGTCATTCA
GACTGGCTAATGCACCCAGTAAGGCAGCGGTATCATCAACAGGCTTACCCGTCTTACTGTCCCTAGTGCT
TGGATTCTCACCAATAAAAAACGCCCGGCGGCAACCGAGCGTTCTGAACAAATCCAGATGGAGTTCTGAG
GTCATTACTGGATCTATCAACAGGAGTCCAAGCGAGCTCTCGAACCCCAGAGTCCCGCTCAGAAGAACTC
GTCAAGAAGGCGATAGAAGGCGATGCGCTGCGAATCGGGAGCGGCGATACCGTAAAGCACGAGGAAGCGG
TCAGCCCATTCGCCGCCAAGCTCTTCAGCAATATCACGGGTAGCCAACGCTATATCCTGATAGCGGTCCG
CCACACCCAGCCGGCCACAGTCGATGAATCCAGAAAAGCGGCCATTTTCCACCATGATATTCGGCAAGCA
GGCATCGCCATGGGTCACGACGAGATCCTCGCCGTCGGGCATGCGCGCCTTGAGCCTGGCGAACAGTTCG
GCTGGCGCGAGCCCCTGATGCTCTTCGTCCAGATCATCCTGATCGACAAGACCGGCTTCCATCCGAGTAC
GTGCTCGCTCGATGCGATGTTTCGCTTGGTGGTCGAATGGGCAGGTAGCCGGATCAAGCGTATGCAGCCG
CCGCATTGCATCAGCCATGATGGATACTTTCTCGGCAGGAGCAAGGTGAGATGACAGGAGATCCTGCCCC
GGCACTTCGCCCAATAGCAGCCAGTCCCTTCCCGCTTCAGTGACAACGTCGAGCACAGCTGCGCAAGGAA
CGCCCGTCGTGGCCAGCCACGATAGCCGCGCTGCCTCGTCCTGCAGTTCATTCAGGGCACCGGACAGGTC
GGTCTTGACAAAAAGAACCGGGCGCCCCTGCGCTGACAGCCGGAACACGGCGGCATCAGAGCAGCCGATT
GTCTGTTGTGCCCAGTCATAGCCGAATAGCCTCTCCACCCAAGCGGCCGGAGAACCTGCGTGCAATCCAT
CTTGTTCAATCATGCGAAACGATCCTCATCCTGTCTCTTGATCAGATCATGATCCCCTGCGCCATCAGAT
CCTTGGCGGCAAGAAAGCCATCCAGTTTACTTTGCAGGGCTTCCCAACCTTACCAGAGGGCGCCCCAGCT
GGCAATTCC
